Addgene plasmid #46422: pGEX Dapp1-SH2
Depositing lab: Bruce Mayer. Depositing organization: University of Connecticut Health Center. Publication: High-throughput phosphotyrosine profiling using SH2 domains. Machida K, Thompson CM, Dierck K, Jablonowski K, Karkkainen S, Liu B, Zhang H, Nash PD, Newman DK, Nollau P, Pawson T, Renkema GH, Saksela K, Schiller MR, Shin DG, Mayer BJ. Mol Cell. 2007 Jun 22;26(6):899-915. 10.1016/j.molcel.2007.05.031 PubMed 17588523.
Backbone
  Vector backbone: pGEX6P1
  Backbone manufacturer: GE Healthcare Biosciences
  Backbone size w/o insert (bp): 4900
  Vector type: Bacterial Expression
Growth in bacteria
  Bacterial resistance: Ampicillin, 100 μg/mL
  Growth temperature: 37°C
  Growth strain: DH5alpha
  Copy number: Low Copy
Gene/Insert
  Gene/Insert name: Dapp1 (alt names: DAPP1; BAM32; DKFZp667E0716; DAPP1)
  Species: H. sapiens (human)
  Insert size (bp): 426
  Mutation: contains amino acids 25-151
  Entrez Gene: DAPP1 (a.k.a. BAM32)
  Promoter: Tac
  Tag / fusion protein: GST (N terminal on backbone); PreScission (N terminal on backbone)
  Cloning method: Restriction Enzyme; 5′ cloning site BamHI (not destroyed); 3′ cloning site XhoI (not destroyed)
  Sequencing primers: 5′ pGEX-5; 3′ pGEX-3
Terms and licenses: Academic/Nonprofit Terms; Industry Terms: Not Available to Industry
Depositor comments: The molecular weight of the GST fusion protein is approximately 40.2 kDa
How to cite: pGEX Dapp1-SH2 was a gift from Bruce Mayer (Addgene plasmid # 46422 ; http://n2t.net/addgene:46422 ; RRID:Addgene_46422)
