[The description below was written by a language model from this plasmid's Addgene catalogue record and pLannotate feature annotations shown in this document.]
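Description:
pGEX Dapp1-SH2 is a bacterial expression plasmid built on the pGEX6P1 backbone for producing the SH2 domain of human DAPP1 (also known as BAM32) as a glutathione S-transferase fusion in E. coli. It is propagated through a ColE1/pMB1-type origin and selected with ampicillin via the β-lactamase gene. The catalogue lists it as low copy, whereas the automated annotation labels the origin generically as high-copy, and only fragments of rop and the pBR322 bom region are detected. The full sequence record is 5,380 nt, consistent with a roughly 4.9 kb backbone plus the 426 bp insert.

The insert, cloned between BamHI and XhoI sites that both remain intact, encodes amino acids 25–151 of DAPP1, a B-cell adapter protein thought to act in antigen-receptor signalling downstream of PI3K. It sits in frame downstream of the Schistosoma japonicum GST coding sequence. According to the catalogue, a PreScission protease recognition site lies between them so that the GST moiety can be removed after affinity purification, although this site is not separately annotated in the feature table. Transcription is driven by the hybrid tac promoter with an adjacent lac operator. The plasmid carries its own lacI gene under the lacIq promoter, so expression stays repressed until it is induced with IPTG. A residual lac promoter/operator and lacZα fragment from the backbone are also present. The depositor notes that the fusion protein is about 40.2 kDa.

The associated publication concerns high-throughput phosphotyrosine profiling with SH2 domains. This suggests the purified GST-SH2 protein is meant as a probe for detecting or comparing tyrosine-phosphorylated binding sites.
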