Features (pLannotate 1.2.2; 17 found; start..end, strand, type, name):
      6..107     -  CDS            yciV (fragment): RNAAM_ECOLI - Also known as trpH From Escherichia coli (strain K12).
    183..211     +  promoter       tac promoter: strong E. coli promoter; hybrid between the trp and lac UV5 promoters
    219..235     +  protein_bind   lac operator: The lac repressor binds to the lac operator to inhibit transcription in E. coli. This inhibition can be relieved by adding lactose or isopropyl-β-D-thiogalactopyranoside (IPTG). lac repressor encoded by lacI
    258..911     +  CDS            GST26_SCHJA: Experimental evidence at protein level: Swiss-Prot protein existence level 1. GST isoenzymes appear to play a central role in the parasite detoxification system. Other functions are also suspected including a role in increasing the solubility of haematin in the parasite gut. From Schistosoma japonicum (Blood fluke).
    954..1343    +  CDS            DAPP1 (fragment): DAPP1_HUMAN - Also known as BAM32. Experimental evidence at protein level: Swiss-Prot protein existence level 1. May act as a B-cell-associated adapter that regulates B-cell antigen receptor (BCR)-signaling downstream of PI3K. From Homo sapiens (Human).
   1397..1436    +  CDS            rop (fragment): Rop protein, which maintains plasmids at low copy number; rop
   1538..1578    +  misc_feature   bom (fragment): basis of mobility region from pBR322
   1683..1787    +  promoter       AmpR promoter: bla
   1788..2648    +  CDS            AmpR: β-lactamase; bla; confers resistance to ampicillin, carbenicillin, and related antibiotics
   2819..3407    +  rep_origin     ori: high-copy-number ColE1/pMB1/pBR322/pUC origin of replication
   3593..3644    -  misc_feature   bom (fragment): basis of mobility region from pBR322
   3651..3728    +  promoter       lacIq promoter: lacI (mutant); In the lacIq allele, a single base change in the promoter boosts expression of the lacI gene about 10-fold.
   3729..4811    +  CDS            lacI: lac repressor; lacI; The lac repressor binds to the lac operator to inhibit transcription in E. coli. This inhibition can be relieved by adding lactose or isopropyl-β-D-thiogalactopyranoside (IPTG).
   4824..4845    +  protein_bind   CAP binding site: CAP binding activates transcription in the presence of cAMP. E. coli catabolite activator protein
   4860..4890    +  promoter       lac promoter: promoter for the E. coli lac operon
   4898..4914    +  protein_bind   lac operator: The lac repressor binds to the lac operator to inhibit transcription in E. coli. This inhibition can be relieved by adding lactose or isopropyl-β-D-thiogalactopyranoside (IPTG). lac repressor encoded by lacI
   4934..5107    +  CDS            lacZα: LacZα fragment of β-galactosidase; lacZ fragment
>Addgene plasmid #46422 | pGEX Dapp1-SH2 | depositor full sequence | sequence record 65565 | Full Sequence
ACGTTATCGACTGCACGGTGCACCAATGCTTCTGGCGTCAGGCAGCCATCGGAAGCTGTGGTATGGCTGT
GCAGGTCGTAAATCACTGCATAATTCGTGTCGCTCAAGGCGCACTCCCGTTCTGGATAATGTTTTTTGCG
CCGACATCATAACGGTTCTGGCAAATATTCTGAAATGAGCTGTTGACAATTAATCATCGGCTCGTATAAT
GTGTGGAATTGTGAGCGGATAACAATTTCACACAGGAAACAGTATTCATGTCCCCTATACTAGGTTATTG
GAAAATTAAGGGCCTTGTGCAACCCACTCGACTTCTTTTGGAATATCTTGAAGAAAAATATGAAGAGCAT
TTGTATGAGCGCGATGAAGGTGATAAATGGCGAAACAAAAAGTTTGAATTGGGTTTGGAGTTTCCCAATC
TTCCTTATTATATTGATGGTGATGTTAAATTAACACAGTCTATGGCCATCATACGTTATATAGCTGACAA
GCACAACATGTTGGGTGGTTGTCCAAAAGAGCGTGCAGAGATTTCAATGCTTGAAGGAGCGGTTTTGGAT
ATTAGATACGGTGTTTCGAGAATTGCATATAGTAAAGACTTTGAAACTCTCAAAGTTGATTTTCTTAGCA
AGCTACCTGAAATGCTGAAAATGTTCGAAGATCGTTTATGTCATAAAACATATTTAAATGGTGATCATGT
AACCCATCCTGACTTCATGTTGTATGACGCTCTTGATGTTGTTTTATACATGGACCCAATGTGCCTGGAT
GCGTTCCCAAAATTAGTTTGTTTTAAAAAACGTATTGAAGCTATCCCACAAATTGATAAGTACTTGAAAT
CCAGCAAGTATATAGCATGGCCTTTGCAGGGCTGGCAAGCCACGTTTGGTGGTGGCGACCATCCTCCAAA
ATCGGATCTGGAAGTTCTGTTCCAGGGGCCCCTGGGATCCGGGCGCGCCATGGGAGAGGCTGAGCTGCTC
CAGGACTTGGGGTGGTATCACGGCAACCTCACACGCCATGCTGCTGAAGCTCTTCTCCTCTCAAATGGAT
GTGACGGCAGCTACCTTCTGAGGGACAGCAATGAGACCACCGGGCTGTACTCTCTCTCTGTGAGGGCCAA
AGATTCTGTTAAACACTTTCATGTTGAATATACTGGATATTCATTTAAATTTGGCTTTAATGAATTCTCA
TCTTTGAAGGATTTTGTCAAGCATTTTGCAAATCAGCCTTTGATTGGAAGCGAGACAGGCACTCTGATGG
TTCTAAAACATCCCTACCCAAGAAAAGTGGAAGAACCCTCCATTTATGAATCTGTCCGGGTTCACACAGC
AATGCAGACAGGATTAATTAACGAATTCTGATGACTCGAGCGGCCGCATCGTGACTGACTGACGATCTGC
CTCGCGCGTTTCGGTGATGACGGTGAAAACCTCTGACACATGCAGCTCCCGGAGACGGTCACAGCTTGTC
TGTAAGCGGATGCCGGGAGCAGACAAGCCCGTCAGGGCGCGTCAGCGGGTGTTGGCGGGTGTCGGGGCGC
AGCCATGACCCAGTCACGTAGCGATAGCGGAGTGTATAATTCTTGAAGACGAAAGGGCCTCGTGATACGC
CTATTTTTATAGGTTAATGTCATGATAATAATGGTTTCTTAGACGTCAGGTGGCACTTTTCGGGGAAATG
TGCGCGGAACCCCTATTTGTTTATTTTTCTAAATACATTCAAATATGTATCCGCTCATGAGACAATAACC
CTGATAAATGCTTCAATAATATTGAAAAAGGAAGAGTATGAGTATTCAACATTTCCGTGTCGCCCTTATT
CCCTTTTTTGCGGCATTTTGCCTTCCTGTTTTTGCTCACCCAGAAACGCTGGTGAAAGTAAAAGATGCTG
AAGATCAGTTGGGTGCACGAGTGGGTTACATCGAACTGGATCTCAACAGCGGTAAGATCCTTGAGAGTTT
TCGCCCCGAAGAACGTTTTCCAATGATGAGCACTTTTAAAGTTCTGCTATGTGGCGCGGTATTATCCCGT
GTTGACGCCGGGCAAGAGCAACTCGGTCGCCGCATACACTATTCTCAGAATGACTTGGTTGAGTACTCAC
CAGTCACAGAAAAGCATCTTACGGATGGCATGACAGTAAGAGAATTATGCAGTGCTGCCATAACCATGAG
TGATAACACTGCGGCCAACTTACTTCTGACAACGATCGGAGGACCGAAGGAGCTAACCGCTTTTTTGCAC
AACATGGGGGATCATGTAACTCGCCTTGATCGTTGGGAACCGGAGCTGAATGAAGCCATACCAAACGACG
AGCGTGACACCACGATGCCTGCAGCAATGGCAACAACGTTGCGCAAACTATTAACTGGCGAACTACTTAC
TCTAGCTTCCCGGCAACAATTAATAGACTGGATGGAGGCGGATAAAGTTGCAGGACCACTTCTGCGCTCG
GCCCTTCCGGCTGGCTGGTTTATTGCTGATAAATCTGGAGCCGGTGAGCGTGGGTCTCGCGGTATCATTG
CAGCACTGGGGCCAGATGGTAAGCCCTCCCGTATCGTAGTTATCTACACGACGGGGAGTCAGGCAACTAT
GGATGAACGAAATAGACAGATCGCTGAGATAGGTGCCTCACTGATTAAGCATTGGTAACTGTCAGACCAA
GTTTACTCATATATACTTTAGATTGATTTAAAACTTCATTTTTAATTTAAAAGGATCTAGGTGAAGATCC
TTTTTGATAATCTCATGACCAAAATCCCTTAACGTGAGTTTTCGTTCCACTGAGCGTCAGACCCCGTAGA
AAAGATCAAAGGATCTTCTTGAGATCCTTTTTTTCTGCGCGTAATCTGCTGCTTGCAAACAAAAAAACCA
CCGCTACCAGCGGTGGTTTGTTTGCCGGATCAAGAGCTACCAACTCTTTTTCCGAAGGTAACTGGCTTCA
GCAGAGCGCAGATACCAAATACTGTCCTTCTAGTGTAGCCGTAGTTAGGCCACCACTTCAAGAACTCTGT
AGCACCGCCTACATACCTCGCTCTGCTAATCCTGTTACCAGTGGCTGCTGCCAGTGGCGATAAGTCGTGT
CTTACCGGGTTGGACTCAAGACGATAGTTACCGGATAAGGCGCAGCGGTCGGGCTGAACGGGGGGTTCGT
GCACACAGCCCAGCTTGGAGCGAACGACCTACACCGAACTGAGATACCTACAGCGTGAGCTATGAGAAAG
CGCCACGCTTCCCGAAGGGAGAAAGGCGGACAGGTATCCGGTAAGCGGCAGGGTCGGAACAGGAGAGCGC
ACGAGGGAGCTTCCAGGGGGAAACGCCTGGTATCTTTATAGTCCTGTCGGGTTTCGCCACCTCTGACTTG
AGCGTCGATTTTTGTGATGCTCGTCAGGGGGGCGGAGCCTATGGAAAAACGCCAGCAACGCGGCCTTTTT
ACGGTTCCTGGCCTTTTGCTGGCCTTTTGCTCACATGTTCTTTCCTGCGTTATCCCCTGATTCTGTGGAT
AACCGTATTACCGCCTTTGAGTGAGCTGATACCGCTCGCCGCAGCCGAACGACCGAGCGCAGCGAGTCAG
TGAGCGAGGAAGCGGAAGAGCGCCTGATGCGGTATTTTCTCCTTACGCATCTGTGCGGTATTTCACACCG
CATAAATTCCGACACCATCGAATGGTGCAAAACCTTTCGCGGTATGGCATGATAGCGCCCGGAAGAGAGT
CAATTCAGGGTGGTGAATGTGAAACCAGTAACGTTATACGATGTCGCAGAGTATGCCGGTGTCTCTTATC
AGACCGTTTCCCGCGTGGTGAACCAGGCCAGCCACGTTTCTGCGAAAACGCGGGAAAAAGTGGAAGCGGC
GATGGCGGAGCTGAATTACATTCCCAACCGCGTGGCACAACAACTGGCGGGCAAACAGTCGTTGCTGATT
GGCGTTGCCACCTCCAGTCTGGCCCTGCACGCGCCGTCGCAAATTGTCGCGGCGATTAAATCTCGCGCCG
ATCAACTGGGTGCCAGCGTGGTGGTGTCGATGGTAGAACGAAGCGGCGTCGAAGCCTGTAAAGCGGCGGT
GCACAATCTTCTCGCGCAACGCGTCAGTGGGCTGATCATTAACTATCCGCTGGATGACCAGGATGCCATT
GCTGTGGAAGCTGCCTGCACTAATGTTCCGGCGTTATTTCTTGATGTCTCTGACCAGACACCCATCAACA
GTATTATTTTCTCCCATGAAGACGGTACGCGACTGGGCGTGGAGCATCTGGTCGCATTGGGTCACCAGCA
AATCGCGCTGTTAGCGGGCCCATTAAGTTCTGTCTCGGCGCGTCTGCGTCTGGCTGGCTGGCATAAATAT
CTCACTCGCAATCAAATTCAGCCGATAGCGGAACGGGAAGGCGACTGGAGTGCCATGTCCGGTTTTCAAC
AAACCATGCAAATGCTGAATGAGGGCATCGTTCCCACTGCGATGCTGGTTGCCAACGATCAGATGGCGCT
GGGCGCAATGCGCGCCATTACCGAGTCCGGGCTGCGCGTTGGTGCGGATATCTCGGTAGTGGGATACGAC
GATACCGAAGACAGCTCATGTTATATCCCGCCGTCAACCACCATCAAACAGGATTTTCGCCTGCTGGGGC
AAACCAGCGTGGACCGCTTGCTGCAACTCTCTCAGGGCCAGGCGGTGAAGGGCAATCAGCTGTTGCCCGT
CTCACTGGTGAAAAGAAAAACCACCCTGGCGCCCAATACGCAAACCGCCTCTCCCCGCGCGTTGGCCGAT
TCATTAATGCAGCTGGCACGACAGGTTTCCCGACTGGAAAGCGGGCAGTGAGCGCAACGCAATTAATGTG
AGTTAGCTCACTCATTAGGCACCCCAGGCTTTACACTTTATGCTTCCGGCTCGTATGTTGTGTGGAATTG
TGAGCGGATAACAATTTCACACAGGAAACAGCTATGACCATGATTACGGATTCACTGGCCGTCGTTTTAC
AACGTCGTGACTGGGAAAACCCTGGCGTTACCCAACTTAATCGCCTTGCAGCACATCCCCCTTTCGCCAG
CTGGCGTAATAGCGAAGAGGCCCGCACCGATCGCCCTTCCCAACAGTTGCGCAGCCTGAATGGCGAATGG
CGCTTTGCCTGGTTTCCGGCACCAGAAGCGGTGCCGGAAAGCTGGCTGGAGTGCGATCTTCCTGAGGCCG
ATACTGTCGTCGTCCCCTCAAACTGGCAGATGCACGGTTACGATGCGCCCATCTACACCAACGTAACCTA
TCCCATTACGGTCAATCCGCCGTTTGTTCCCACGGAGAATCCGACGGGTTGTTACTCGCTCACATTTAAT
GTTGATGAAAGCTGGCTACAGGAAGGCCAGACGCGAATTATTTTTGATGGCGTTGGAATT
