>Addgene plasmid #46422 | pGEX Dapp1-SH2 | depositor partial sequence | sequence record 65566 | Insert sequence
GGATCCGGGCGCGCCATGGGAGAGGCTGAGCTGCTCCAGGACTTGGGGTGGTATCACGGCAACCTCACAC
GCCATGCTGCTGAAGCTCTTCTCCTCTCAAATGGATGTGACGGCAGCTACCTTCTGAGGGACAGCAATGA
GACCACCGGGCTGTACTCTCTCTCTGTGAGGGCCAAAGATTCTGTTAAACACTTTCATGTTGAATATACT
GGATATTCATTTAAATTTGGCTTTAATGAATTCTCATCTTTGAAGGATTTTGTCAAGCATTTTGCAAATC
AGCCTTTGATTGGAAGCGAGACAGGCACTCTGATGGTTCTAAAACATCCCTACCCAAGAAAAGTGGAAGA
ACCCTCCATTTATGAATCTGTCCGGGTTCACACAGCAATGCAGACAGGATTAATTAACGAATTCTGATGA
CTCGAG
