>Addgene plasmid #46422 | pGEX Dapp1-SH2 | addgene partial sequence | sequence record 66744 | pGEX5
GGGGCCCCTGGGATCCGGGCGCGCCATGGGAGAGGCTGAGCTGCTCCAGGACTTGGGGTGGTATCACGGC
AACCTCACACGCCATGCTGCTGAAGCTCTTCTCCTCTCAAATGGATGTGACGGCAGCTACCTTCTGAGGG
ACAGCAATGAGACCACCGGGCTGTACTCTCTCTCTGTGAGGGCCAAAGATTCTGTTAAACACTTTCATGT
TGAATATACTGGATATTCATTTAAATTTGGCTTTAATGAATTCTCATCTTTGAAGGATTTTGTCAAGCAT
TTTGCAAATCAGCCTTTGATTGGAAGCGAGACAGGCACTCTGATGGTTCTAAAACATCCCTACCCAAGAA
AAGTGGAAGAACCCTCCATTTATGAATCTGTCCGGGTTCACACAGCAATGCAGACAGGATTAATTAACGA
ATTCTGATGACTCGAGCGGCCGCATCGTGACTGACTGACGATCTGCCTCGCGCGTTTCGGTGATGACGGT
GAAAACCTCTGACACATGCAGCTCCCGGAGACGGTCACAGCTTGTCTGTAAGCGGATGCCGGGAGCAGAC
AAGCCCGTCAGGGCGCGTCAGCGGGTGTTGGCGGGTGTCGGGGCGCAGCCATGACCCAGTCACGTAGCGA
TAGCGGAGTGTATAATTCTTGAAGACGAAAGGGCCTCGTGATACGCCTATTTTTATAGGTTAATGTCATG
ATAATAATGGTTTCTTAGACGTCAGGTGGCACTTTTCGGGGAAATGTGCGCGGAACCCCTATTTGTTTAT
TTTTCTAAATACATTCAAATATGTATCCNCTCATGA
